Addgene plasmid #164864: pAcrVIA7
Purpose: Inducible expression of AcrVIA7 in bacteria.
Depositing lab: Chase Beisel. Depositing organization: Helmholtz-Zentrum fuer Infektionsforschung (HZI). Publication: Rapidly Characterizing CRISPR-Cas13 Nucleases Using Cell-Free Transcription-Translation Systems. Wandera KG, Beisel CL. Methods Mol Biol. 2022;2404:135-153. doi: 10.1007/978-1-0716-1851-6_7. PubMed 34694607.
Backbone
  Vector backbone: pBAD33
  Backbone size w/o insert (bp): 4010
  Total vector size (bp): 4566
  Modifications to backbone: Arabinose cassette exchanged with Insert
  Vector type: Bacterial Expression
Growth in bacteria
  Bacterial resistance: Chloramphenicol, 25 μg/mL
  Growth temperature: 37°C
  Growth strain: DH5alpha
  Copy number: High Copy
Gene/Insert
  Gene/Insert name: AcrVIA7
  Species: Leptotrichia buccalis
  Insert size (bp): 556
  GenBank ID: ACV38861.1
  Promoter: T7 Promoter
  Cloning method: Gibson Cloning
  Sequencing primers: 5′ ATCTTCCCCATCGGTGATGTC
Terms and licenses: Academic/Nonprofit Terms; Industry Terms: Not Available to Industry
Depositor comments: The anti-CRISPR protein AcrVIA7 was codon-optimized for E. coli for optimal expression.
How to cite: pAcrVIA7 was a gift from Chase Beisel (Addgene plasmid # 164864 ; http://n2t.net/addgene:164864 ; RRID:Addgene_164864)
