[The description below was written by a language model from this plasmid's Addgene catalogue record and pLannotate feature annotations shown in this document.]
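Description:
pAcrVIA7 is a bacterial expression plasmid built on the pBAD33 backbone, in which the arabinose regulatory cassette was replaced by Gibson assembly with a T7-driven expression unit for the anti-CRISPR protein AcrVIA7. The coding sequence derives from Leptotrichia buccalis and was codon-optimized for E. coli. In the annotated sequence, a T7 promoter fragment is followed by the strong ribosome binding site from bacteriophage T7 gene 10. The stretch between this RBS and the downstream terminator region is not annotated, but its position and length fit the roughly 550 bp insert. Transcription is ended by the rrnB region carried over from pBAD33, comprising a 5S rRNA segment and the T1 and T2 terminators. Because the promoter depends on T7 RNA polymerase, expression requires a host or reaction mix that supplies that polymerase. The record calls expression inducible, yet no lac operator or repressor gene is annotated, so induction presumably operates through control of the polymerase source.

The plasmid is selected with chloramphenicol through an intact cat gene and its native promoter. The only complete replication origin annotated is p15A, which is compatible with ColE1-type plasmids and is normally considered medium copy, although the catalogue entry lists the plasmid as high copy. The remaining features are backbone remnants typical of pBAD33 (truncated β-lactamase and tetracycline resistance sequences, an IS1 fragment, partial ColE1 and RSF origin matches), along with an M13 phage origin. The associated publication concerns characterizing CRISPR-Cas13 nucleases in cell-free transcription-translation systems, suggesting use as a source of a type VI anti-CRISPR protein for testing Cas13 inhibition.
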