Features (pLannotate 1.2.2; 17 found; start..end, strand, type, name):
      8..24      +  promoter       T7 promoter (fragment): promoter for bacteriophage T7 RNA polymerase
     43..65      +  RBS            RBS: efficient ribosome binding site from bacteriophage T7 gene 10 (Olins and Rangwala, 1989)
    653..768     +  ncRNA          5S rRNA: Accession: RF00001 - 5S ribosomal RNA
    772..858     +  terminator     rrnB T1 terminator: Escherichia coli rrnB; transcription terminator T1 from the E. coli rrnB gene
    950..977     +  terminator     rrnB T2 terminator: transcription terminator T2 from the E. coli rrnB gene
    996..1087    +  promoter       AmpR promoter: bla
   1088..1207    +  CDS            AmpR (fragment): β-lactamase; bla; confers resistance to ampicillin, carbenicillin, and related antibiotics
   1208..1502    +  CDS            bla(M) (fragment): β-lactamase lacking the signal sequence; bla(M); allows cytosolic expression of β-lactamase
   1545..1925    +  rep_origin     M13 ori (sequence partly withheld): M13 bacteriophage origin of replication; arrow indicates direction of (+) strand synthesis
   2111..2344    +  rep_origin     ori (fragment): high-copy-number ColE1/pMB1/pBR322/pUC origin of replication
   2556..3215    -  CDS            CmR: chloramphenicol acetyltransferase; cat; confers resistance to chloramphenicol
   3216..3318    -  promoter       cat promoter: promoter of the E. coli cat gene encoding chloramphenicol acetyltransferase
   3439..3582    +  mobile_element IS1 (fragment): prokaryotic transposable element IS1
   3701..3756    -  rep_origin     RSF ori (fragment): Plasmids containing the RSF 1030 origin of replication can be propagated in E. coli cells that contain additional plasmids with compatible origins.
   3844..4389    -  rep_origin     p15A ori: Plasmids containing the medium-copy-number p15A origin of replication can be propagated in E. coli cells that contain a second plasmid with the ColE1 origin.
   4426..4546    -  CDS            TcR (fragment): tetracycline efflux protein; tet; confers resistance to tetracycline
   4556..3       +  promoter       tet promoter (fragment) (across the origin): E. coli promoter for tetracycline efflux protein gene
>Addgene plasmid #164864 | pAcrVIA7 | addgene full sequence | sequence record 325314 | Addgene NGS Result
GATGCATTAATACGACTCACTATAAGGAGGGCTAGCAATAATTTTGTTTAACTTTAAGAAGGAGATATAC
CATGCGCATCATTAAACTGTATGAGCGCATTATTCCTAAGACATCGAGCACTTCATACATCTCCCGTTGG
GAGGCCCTGAACATCCCCGATGAGAACCGCAATACTGCGGCCTGGCACCCGCGTACATATCTTTTTTCTT
ACGACAAAGATAAAGCAATCAATTTATACAACACGACAAATGTCTTAGGCAATTCAGGCATTAAAAAACG
CATCATCGACTACCCGTCCAAGCGCGAAGTCTACATCGCCAATTTCCCTCGCGCCATCGCGGACCTGGTA
TTGACGATGAAGGATTACCAGTTGAGTTCGCTGCACAACTGTTGTAATGATTTCTTCAACGAAGATGAGA
CCGAACAACTTTACCAATACCTGCGCAGTATCAAGGATAATCGCCGCGTCGACGAATTCTTGAAATACGA
ATTCACTGTACGCTATTTTAACGACAAAAAGTTTTAACTCGAGCAAAGCCCGCCGAAAGGCGGGCTTTTC
TGTAAGCTTGGCTGTTTTGGCGGATGAGAGAAGATTTTCAGCCTGATACAGATTAAATCAGAACGCAGAA
GCGGTCTGATAAAACAGAATTTGCCTGGCGGCAGTAGCGCGGTGGTCCCACCTGACCCCATGCCGAACTC
AGAAGTGAAACGCCGTAGCGCCGATGGTAGTGTGGGGTCTCCCCATGCGAGAGTAGGGAACTGCCAGGCA
TCAAATAAAACGAAAGGCTCAGTCGAAAGACTGGGCCTTTCGTTTTATCTGTTGTTTGTCGGTGAACGCT
CTCCTGAGTAGGACAAATCCGCCGGGAGCGGATTTGAACGTTGCGAAGCAACGGCCCGGAGGGTGGCGGG
CAGGACGCCCGCCATAAACTGCCAGGCATCAAATTAAGCAGAAGGCCATCCTGACGGATGGCCTTTTTGC
GTTTCTACAAACTCTTTTGTTTATTTTTCTAAATACATTCAAATATGTATCCGCTCATGAGACAATAACC
CTGATAAATGCTTCAATAATATTGAAAAAGGAAGAGTATGAGTATTCAACATTTCCGTGTCGCCCTTATT
CCCTTTTTTGCGGCATTTTGCCTTCCTGTTTTTGCTCACCCAGAAACGCTGGTGAAAGTAAAAGATGCTG
AAGATCAGTTGGGTGCAGCAAACTATTAACTGGCGAACTACTTACTCTAGCTTCCCGGCAACAATTAATA
GACTGGATGGAGGCGGATAAAGTTGCAGGACCACTTCTGCGCTCGGCCCTTCCGGCTGGCTGGTTTATTG
CTGATAAATCTGGAGCCGGTGAGCGTGGGTCTCGCGGTATCATTGCAGCACTGGGGCCAGATGGTAAGCC
CTCCCGTATCGTAGTTATCTACACGACGGGGAGTCAGGCAACTATGGATGAACGAAATAGACAGATCGCT
GAGATAGGTGCCTCACTGATTAAGCATTGGTAACTGTCAGACCAAGTTTACTCATATATACTTTAGATTG
ATT
[125 nt withheld, positions 1544-1668]
C
[141 nt withheld, positions 1670-1810]
CCTTTGACGTTGGAGTCCACGTTCTTT
[37 nt withheld, positions 1838-1874]
ACCCTATCTCGGGCTATTCTTTTGATTTATAAGGGATTTTGCCGATTTCGGCCTATTGGTTAAAAAATGA
GCTGATTTAACAAAAATTTAACGCGAATTTTAACAAAATATTAACGTTTACAATTTAAAAGGATCTAGGT
GAAGATCCTTTTTGATAATCTCATGACCAAAATCCCTTAACGTGAGTTTTCGTTCCACTGAGCGTCAGAC
CCCGTAGAAAAGATCAAAGGATCTTCTTGAGATCCTTTTTTTCTGCGCGTAATCTGCTGCTTGCAAACAA
AAAAACCACCGCTACCAGCGGTGGTTTGTTTGCCGGATCAAGAGCTACCAACTCTTTTTCCGAAGGTAAC
TGGCTTCAGCAGAGCGCAGATACCAAATACTGTCCTTCTAGTGTAGCCGTAGTTAGGCCACCACTTCAAG
AACTCTGTAGCACCGCCTACATACCTCGCTCTGCTAATCCTGTTACCAGTCAGGCATTTGAGAAGCACAC
GGTCACACTGCTTCCGGTAGTCAATAAACCGGTAAACCAGCAATAGACATAAGCGGCTATTTAACGACCC
TGCCCTGAACCGACGACCGGGTCGAATTTGCTTTCGAATTTCTGCCATTCATCCGCTTATTATCACTTAT
TCAGGCGTAGCAACCAGGCGTTTAAGGGCACCAATAACTGCCTTAAAAAAATTACGCCCCGCCCTGCCAC
TCATCGCAGTACTGTTGTAATTCATTAAGCATTCTGCCGACATGGAAGCCATCACAAACGGCATGATGAA
CCTGAATCGCCAGCGGCATCAGCACCTTGTCGCCTTGCGTATAATATTTGCCCATGGTGAAAACGGGGGC
GAAGAAGTTGTCCATATTGGCCACGTTTAAATCAAAACTGGTGAAACTCACCCAGGGATTGGCTGAGACG
AAAAACATATTCTCAATAAACCCTTTAGGGAAATAGGCCAGGTTTTCACCGTAACACGCCACATCTTGCG
AATATATGTGTAGAAACTGCCGGAAATCGTCGTGGTATTCACTCCAGAGCGATGAAAACGTTTCAGTTTG
CTCATGGAAAACGGTGTAACAAGGGTGAACACTATCCCATATCACCAGCTCACCGTCTTTCATTGCCATA
CGGAATTCCGGATGAGCATTCATCAGGCGGGCAAGAATGTGAATAAAGGCCGGATAAAACTTGTGCTTAT
TTTTCTTTACGGTCTTTAAAAAGGCCGTAATATCCAGCTGAACGGTCTGGTTATAGGTACATTGAGCAAC
TGACTGAAATGCCTCAAAATGTTCTTTACGATGCCATTGGGATATATCAACGGTGGTATATCCAGTGATT
TTTTTCTCCATTTTAGCTTCCTTAGCTCCTGAAAATCTCGATAACTCAAAAAATACGCCCGGTAGTGATC
TTATTTCATTATGGTGAAAGTTGGAACCTCTTACGTGCCGATCAACGTCTCATTTTCGCCAAAAGTTGGC
CCAGGGCTTCCCGGTATCAACAGGGACACCAGGATTTATTTATTCTGCGAAGTGATCTTCCGTCACAGGT
ATTTATTCGGCGCAAAGTGCGTCGGGTGATGCTGCCAACTTACTGATTTAGTGTATGATGGTGTTTTTGA
GGTGCTCCAGTGGCTTCTGTTTCTATCAGCTGTCCCTCCTGTTCAGCTACTGACGGGGTGGTGCGTAACG
GCAAAAGCACCGCCGGACATCAGCGCTAGCGGAGTGTATACTGGCTTACTATGTTGGCACTGATGAGGGT
GTCAGTGAAGTGCTTCATGTGGCAGGAGAAAAAAGGCTGCACCGGTGCGTCAGCAGAATATGTGATACAG
GATATATTCCGCTTCCTCGCTCACTGACTCGCTACGCTCGGTCGTTCGACTGCGGCGAGCGGAAATGGCT
TACGAACGGGGCGGAGATTTCCTGGAAGATGCCAGGAAGATACTTAACAGGGAAGTGAGAGGGCCGCGGC
AAAGCCGTTTTTCCATAGGCTCCGCCCCCCTGACAAGCATCACGAAATCTGACGCTCAAATCAGTGGTGG
CGAAACCCGACAGGACTATAAAGATACCAGGCGTTTCCCCCTGGCGGCTCCCTCGTGCGCTCTCCTGTTC
CTGCCTTTCGGTTTACCGGTGTCATTCCGCTGTTATGGCCGCGTTTGTCTCATTCCACGCCTGACACTCA
GTTCCGGGTAGGCAGTTCGCTCCAAGCTGGACTGTATGCACGAACCCCCCGTTCAGTCCGACCGCTGCGC
CTTATCCGGTAACTATCGTCTTGAGTCCAACCCGGAAAGACATGCAAAAGCACCACTGGCAGCAGCCACT
GGTAATTGATTTAGAGGAGTTAGTCTTGAAGTCATGCGCCGGTTAAGGCTAAACTGAAAGGACAAGTTTT
GGTGACTGCGCTCCTCCAAGCCAGTTACCTCGGTTCAAAGAGTTGGTAGCTCAGAGAACCTTCGAAAAAC
CGCCCTGCAAGGCGGTTTTTTCGTTTTCAGAGCAAGAGATTACGCGCAGACCAAAACGATCTCAAGAAGA
TCATCTTATTAATCAGATAAAATATTTCTAGGCTCATGAGCCCGAAGTGGCGAGCCCGATCTTCCCCATC
GGTGATGTCGGCGATATAGGCGCCAGCAACCGCACCTGTGGCGCCGGTGATGCCGGCCACGATGCGTCCG
GCGTAGAGGATCTGCTCATGTTTGACAGCTTATCATC
